Addgene plasmid #53270: pAC-LYC
Purpose: Contains 3 genes (crtE, crtI, and crtB) of the carotenoid pathway gene cluster of Erwinia herbicola (Pantoea agglomerans) Eho10 and thereby produces lycopene in Escherichia coli
Depositing lab: Francis X Cunningham Jr. Publication: Molecular structure and enzymatic function of lycopene cyclase from the cyanobacterium Synechococcus sp strain PCC7942. Cunningham FX Jr, Sun Z, Chamovitz D, Hirschberg J, Gantt E. Plant Cell. 1994 Aug;6(8):1107-21. 10.1105/tpc.6.8.1107 PubMed 7919981.
Backbone
  Vector backbone: pAC-EHER
  Backbone manufacturer: Francis X. Cunningham, Jr.
  Backbone size w/o insert (bp): 13581
  Total vector size (bp): 9476
  Modifications to backbone: Constructed from pAC-EHER by deletion of adjacent 0.8 and 1.1 kB BamHI-BamHI frag- ments, as well as and adjacent 1.6 and 0.6 kB AvaI-AvaI fragments. This served to remove most or all of the coding regions of the idi (ORF6), crtX, crtY, and crtZ genes.
  Vector type: low copy number bacterial cloning vector
Growth in bacteria
  Bacterial resistance: Chloramphenicol, 25 μg/mL
  Growth temperature: 30°C
  Growth strain: Top10
  Growth instructions: Grow liquid cultures on a platform shaker at 28 degrees Celsius for 2-3 days in darkness for best lycopene production, or grow on agar plates at room temperature for 3-7 days. Use to confirm the function of the products of prospective DXS or IPI or LytB-encoding genes or cDNAs. Active enzymes will yield E. coli colonies much darker in color [see Cunningham FX Jr, Lafond TP, Gantt E (2000) Evidence of a role for LytB in the nonmevalonate pathway of isoprenoid biosynthesis. J Bacteriol. 182, 5841-5848.]. Use pAtipiTrc or pdxs/ipiTrc as a positive control.
  Copy number: Unknown
Gene/Insert
  Gene/Insert name: crtE, crtI, crtB
  Species: Erwinia herbicola Eho10
  GenBank ID: M87280.1
  Promoter: endogenous promoters
  Cloning method: Restriction Enzyme; 5′ cloning site NA (unknown if destroyed); 3′ cloning site NA (unknown if destroyed)
  Sequencing primers: 5′ none; 3′ none
Terms and licenses: Academic/Nonprofit Terms; Industry Terms: Not Available to Industry
Depositor comments: For better yield of low copy number pAC-based plasmids, grow liquid cultures on a platform shaker at ca. 30 degrees Celsius. When cultures reach early stationary phase, dilute 2-fold with growth medium, add spectinomycin (150 mg/liter), and "amplify" for several hours before harvest. For plasmid selection and maintenance in E. coli, use chloramphenicol at 30 mg/liter.
How to cite: pAC-LYC was a gift from Francis X Cunningham Jr (Addgene plasmid # 53270 ; http://n2t.net/addgene:53270 ; RRID:Addgene_53270)
