[The description below was written by a language model from this plasmid's Addgene catalogue record and pLannotate feature annotations shown in this document.]
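Description:
pAC-LYC is a low-copy bacterial plasmid that makes Escherichia coli accumulate the red carotenoid lycopene. It was derived from pAC-EHER, a larger plasmid carrying the carotenoid biosynthesis gene cluster of Erwinia herbicola (Pantoea agglomerans) Eho10, and the finished construct is about 9.5 kb. The feature tables show a p15A origin of replication, which is compatible with ColE1-type plasmids, and a chloramphenicol acetyltransferase gene with its cat promoter, which provides the selection. The tetracycline resistance gene is present only as fragments flanking the carotenoid insert, consistent with the cluster having been cloned into and disrupting that gene. Short IS1 and RSF-origin-like fragments are also annotated in the backbone.

The payload comprises three intact genes expressed from their endogenous promoters. crtE (geranylgeranyl diphosphate synthase) condenses FPP and IPP to form GGPP. crtB (phytoene synthase) joins two GGPP molecules to give phytoene, and crtI (phytoene desaturase) introduces four double bonds to produce lycopene. Deletion of adjacent BamHI and AvaI fragments from pAC-EHER removed most or all of the coding regions of idi (ORF6), crtX, crtY and crtZ. Accordingly, the annotation shows only truncated remnants of the idi-type isomerase (fni), crtY and crtZ, so the pathway stops at lycopene rather than continuing to cyclic or hydroxylated carotenoids. The species names in the annotation reflect closest database homologues, not the stated source organism.

The plasmid serves as a colour-complementation platform. A compatible second plasmid can be co-transformed to test candidate lycopene cyclases, or prospective DXS, IPP isomerase or LytB genes. Active upstream isoprenoid enzymes yield visibly darker colonies.
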