Features (pLannotate 1.2.2; 18 found; start..end, strand, type, name):
    220..322     -  promoter       cat promoter: promoter of the E. coli cat gene encoding chloramphenicol acetyltransferase
    443..586     +  mobile_element IS1 (fragment): prokaryotic transposable element IS1
    705..760     -  rep_origin     RSF ori (fragment): Plasmids containing the RSF 1030 origin of replication can be propagated in E. coli cells that contain additional plasmids with compatible origins.
    848..1393    -  rep_origin     p15A ori: Plasmids containing the medium-copy-number p15A origin of replication can be propagated in E. coli cells that contain a second plasmid with the ColE1 origin.
   1505..1533    +  promoter       tet promoter: E. coli promoter for tetracycline efflux protein gene
   1581..1874    +  CDS            TcR (fragment): tetracycline efflux protein; tet; confers resistance to tetracycline
   1993..2913    +  CDS            crtE: CRTE_PSEVU - Experimental evidence at protein level: Swiss-Prot protein existence level 1. Catalyzes the condensation of farnesyl diphosphate (FPP) and isopentenyl diphosphate (IPP) to yield geranylgeranyl diphosphate (GGPP) needed for biosynthesis of carotenoids and diterpenes. From Pseudescherichia vulneris (Escherichia vulneris).
   2979..3797    +  CDS            fni (fragment): IDI2_PSEVU - Protein inferred from homology: Swiss-Prot protein existence level 3. Involved in the biosynthesis of isoprenoids. Catalyzes the 1,3-allylic rearrangement of the homoallylic substrate isopentenyl (IPP) to its allylic isomer, dimethylallyl diphosphate (DMAPP). From Pseudescherichia vulneris (Escherichia vulneris).
   3753..4178    +  CDS            crtY (fragment): CRTY_PSEVU - Experimental evidence at protein level: Swiss-Prot protein existence level 1. Catalyzes the cyclization reaction which converts lycopene to beta-carotene. From Pseudescherichia vulneris (Escherichia vulneris).
   4178..5650    +  CDS            crtI: CRTI_PANAN - Experimental evidence at protein level: Swiss-Prot protein existence level 1. Converts 15-cis-phytoene into all-trans-lycopene via the intermediary of all-trans-phytofluene, all-trans-zeta-carotene and all- trans-neurosporene, by the introduction of four double bonds. From Pantoea ananas (Erwinia uredovora).
   5653..6576    +  CDS            crtB: CRTB_PANAN - Experimental evidence at protein level: Swiss-Prot protein existence level 1. Involved in the biosynthesis of carotenoids. Catalyzes the condensation of two molecules of geranylgeranyl diphosphate (GGPP) to give prephytoene diphosphate (PPPP) and the subsequent rearrangement of the cyclopropylcarbinyl intermediate to yield the 15-cis-phytoene isomer. From Pantoea ananas (Erwinia uredovora).
   6560..6736    -  CDS            crtZ (fragment): CRTZ_PANAN - Protein inferred from homology: Swiss-Prot protein existence level 3. Catalyzes the hydroxylation reaction from beta-carotene to zeaxanthin. From Pantoea ananas (Erwinia uredovora).
   7102..8002    +  CDS            TcR (fragment): tetracycline efflux protein; tet; confers resistance to tetracycline
   8244..8369    -  CDS            YPB1_ECOLX (fragment): Protein predicted: Swiss-Prot protein existence level 4. From Escherichia coli.
   8505..8598    +  CDS            TcR (fragment): tetracycline efflux protein; tet; confers resistance to tetracycline
   8595..8652    -  CDS            TcR (fragment): tetracycline efflux protein; tet; confers resistance to tetracycline
   8639..8737    +  CDS            YPB2_ECOLX (fragment): Protein predicted: Swiss-Prot protein existence level 4. From Escherichia coli.
   9036..219     -  CDS            CmR (across the origin): chloramphenicol acetyltransferase; cat; confers resistance to chloramphenicol
>Addgene plasmid #53270 | pAC-LYC | addgene full sequence | sequence record 487542 | Addgene NGS Result
GAATTCCGGATGAGCATTCATCAGGCGGGCAAGAATGTGAATAAAGGCCGGATAAAACTTGTGCTTATTT
TTCTTTACGGTCTTTAAAAAGGCCGTAATATCCAGCTGAACGGTCTGGTTATAGGTACATTGAGCAACTG
ACTGAAATGCCTCAAAATGTTCTTTACGATGCCATTGGGATATATCAACGGTGGTATATCCAGTGATTTT
TTTCTCCATTTTAGCTTCCTTAGCTCCTGAAAATCTCGATAACTCAAAAAATACGCCCGGTAGTGATCTT
ATTTCATTATGGTGAAAGTTGGAACCTCTTACGTGCCGATCAACGTCTCATTTTCGCCAAAAGTTGGCCC
AGGGCTTCCCGGTATCAACAGGGACACCAGGATTTATTTATTCTGCGAAGTGATCTTCCGTCACAGGTAT
TTATTCGGCGCAAAGTGCGTCGGGTGATGCTGCCAACTTACTGATTTAGTGTATGATGGTGTTTTTGAGG
TGCTCCAGTGGCTTCTGTTTCTATCAGCTGTCCCTCCTGTTCAGCTACTGACGGGGTGGTGCGTAACGGC
AAAAGCACCGCCGGACATCAGCGCTAGCGGAGTGTATACTGGCTTACTATGTTGGCACTGATGAGGGTGT
CAGTGAAGTGCTTCATGTGGCAGGAGAAAAAAGGCTGCACCGGTGCGTCAGCAGAATATGTGATACAGGA
TATATTCCGCTTCCTCGCTCACTGACTCGCTACGCTCGGTCGTTCGACTGCGGCGAGCGGAAATGGCTTA
CGAACGGGGCGGAGATTTCCTGGAAGATGCCAGGAAGATACTTAACAGGGAAGTGAGAGGGCCGCGGCAA
AGCCGTTTTTCCATAGGCTCCGCCCCCCTGACAAGCATCACGAAATCTGACGCTCAAATCAGTGGTGGCG
AAACCCGACAGGACTATAAAGATACCAGGCGTTTCCCCCTGGCGGCTCCCTCGTGCGCTCTCCTGTTCCT
GCCTTTCGGTTTACCGGTGTCATTCCGCTGTTATGGCCGCGTTTGTCTCATTCCACGCCTGACACTCAGT
TCCGGGTAGGCAGTTCGCTCCAAGCTGGACTGTATGCACGAACCCCCCGTTCAGTCCGACCGCTGCGCCT
TATCCGGTAACTATCGTCTTGAGTCCAACCCGGAAAGACATGCAAAAGCACCACTGGCAGCAGCCACTGG
TAATTGATTTAGAGGAGTTAGTCTTGAAGTCATGCGCCGGTTAAGGCTAAACTGAAAGGACAAGTTTTGG
TGACTGCGCTCCTCCAAGCCAGTTACCTCGGTTCAAAGAGTTGGTAGCTCAGAGAACCTTCGAAAAACCG
CCCTGCAAGGCGGTTTTTTCGTTTTCAGAGCAAGAGATTACGCGCAGACCAAAACGATCTCAAGAAGATC
ATCTTATTAATCAGATAAAATATTTCTAGATTTCAGTGCAATTTATCTCTTCAAATGTAGCACCTGAAGT
CAGCCCCATACGATATAAGTTGTAATTCTCATGTTTGACAGCTTATCATCGATAAGCTTTAATGCGGTAG
TTTATCACAGTTAAATTGCTAACGCAGTCAGGCACCGTGTATGAAATCTAACAATGCGCTCATCGTCATC
CTCGGCACCGTCACCCTGGATGCTGTAGGCATAGGCTTGGTTATGCCGGTACTGCCGGGCCTCTTGCGGG
ATATCGTCCATTCCGACAGCATCGCCAGTCACTATGGCGTGCTGCTAGCGCTATATGCGTTGATGCAATT
TCTATGCGCACCCGTTCTCGGAGCACTGTCCGACCGCTTTGGCCGCCGCCCAGTCCTGCTCGCTTCGCTA
CTTGGAGCCACTATCGACTACGCGATCATGGCGACCACACCCGTCCTGTGGATCTAAAGGCACAGCGTCT
CATGCTTCGCACAATGTAAAACTGCTTCAGAACCTGGCGAGAGCTATCCGCGCGGTCTACGGTTAACTGA
TACTAAAAGACAATTCAGCGGGTAACCTTGCAATGGTGAGTGGCAGTAAAGCGGGCGTTTCGCCTCATCG
CGAAATAGAAGTAATGAGACAATCCATTGACGATCACCTGGCTGGCCTGTTACCTGAAACCGACAGCCAG
GATATCGTCAGCCTTGCGATGCGTGAAGGCGTCATGGCACCCGGTAAACGGATCCGTCCGCTGCTGATGC
TGCTGGCCGCCCGCGACCTCCGCTACCAGGGCAGTATGCCTACGCTGCTCGATCTCGCCTGCGCCGTTGA
ACTGACCCATACCGCGTCGCTGATGCTCGACGACATGCCCTGCATGGACAACGCCGAGCTGCGCCGCGGT
CAGCCCACTACCCACAAAAAATTTGGTGAGAGCGTGGCGATCCTTGCCTCCGTTGGGCTGCTCTCTAAAG
CCTTTGGTCTGATCGCCGCCACCGGCGATCTGCCGGGGGAGAGGCGTGCCCAGGCGGTCAACGAGCTCTC
TACCGCCGTGGGCGTGCAGGGCCTGGTACTGGGGCAGTTTCGCGATCTTAACGATGCCGCCCTCGACCGT
ACCCCTGACGCTATCCTCAGCACCAACCACCTCAAGACCGGCATTCTGTTCAGCGCGATGCTGCAGATCG
TCGCCATTGCTTCCGCCTCGTCGCCGAGCACGCGAGAGACGCTGCACGCCTTCGCCCTCGACTTCGGCCA
GGCGTTTCAACTGCTGGACGATCTGCGTGACGATCACCCGGAAACCGGTAAAGATCGCAATAAGGACGCG
GGAAAATCGACGCTGGTCAACCGGCTGGGCGCAGACGCGGCCCGGCAAAAGCTGCGCGAGCATATTGATT
CCGCCGACAAACACCTCACTTTTGCCTGTCCGCAGGGCGGCGCCATCCGACAGTTTATGCATCTGTGGTT
TGGCCATCACCTTGCCGACTGGTCACCGGTCATGAAAATCGCCTGATACCGCCCTTTTGGGTTCAAGCAG
TACATAACGATGGAACCACATTACAGGAGTAGTGATGAATGAAGGACGAGCGCCTTGTTCAGCGTAAGAA
CGATCATCTGGATATCGTTCTCGACCCCCGTCGCGCCGTAACTCAGGCTAGCGCAGGTTTTGAGCGCTGG
CGCTTTACCCACTGCGCCCTGCCAGAGCTGAATTTTAGCGACATCACGCTGGAAACCACCTTCCTGAATC
GGCAGCTACAGGCTCCGCTGCTGATCAGCTCCATGACCGGCGGCGTTGAGCGCTCGCGCCATATCAACCG
CCACCTCGCCGAGGCGGCGCAGGTGCTAAAAATTGCGATGGGGGTGGGCTCCCAGCGCGTCGCCATTGAG
AGCGACGCGGGCTTAGGGCTGGATAAAACCCTGCGGCAGCTGGCTCCGGACGTGCCGCTGCTGGCGAACC
TCGGCGCGGCGCAGCTGACCGGCAGAAAAGGTATTGATTACGCCCGACGGGCCGTGGAGATGATCGAGGC
GGATGCGCTGATTGTGCACCTAAACCCGCTGCAGGAGGCGCTACAGCCCGGCGGCGATCGCGACTGGCGC
GGACGGCTGGCGGCTATTGAAACTCTGGTCCGCGAGCTGCCCGTTCCGCTGGTGGTGAAAGAGGTGGGAG
CCGGTATCTCCCGAACCGTGGCCGGGCAGCTGATCGATGCCGGCGTTACCGTGATTGACGTCGCGGGCGC
GGGCGGCACCAGCTGGGCCGCCGTTGAAGGCGAGCGGGCGGCCACCGAGCAGCAGCGCAGCGTGGCCAAC
GTCTTTGCCGACTGGGGGATCCCCACCGCTGAGGCGCTGGTTGACATTGCCGAGGCCTGGCCGCAGATGC
CCCTTATTGCCTCGGGAATGCGGGCTGGGCTATTTCACCCTACCACTGGCTATTCGCTGCCGCTGGCGGT
GGCCCTTGCCGACGCGATTGCCGACAGCCCGCGGCTGGGCAGCGTTCCGCTCTATCAGCTCACCCGGCAG
TTTGCCGAACGCCACTGGCGCAGGCAGGGATTCTTCCGCCTGCTGAACCGGATGCTTTTCCTGGCCGGGC
GCGAGGAGAACCGCTGGCGGGTGATGCAGCGCTTTTATGGGCTGCCGGAGCCCACCGTAGAGCGCTTTTA
CGCCGGTCGGCTCTCTCTCTTTGATAAGGCCCGCATTTTGACGGGCAAGCCACCGGTTCCGCTGGGCGAA
GCCTGGCGGGCGGCGCTGAACCATTTTCCTGACAGACGAGATAAAGGATGAAAAAAACCGTTGTGATTGG
CGCAGGCTTTGGTGGCCTGGCGCTGGCGATTCGCCTGCAGGCGGCAGGGATCCCAACCGTACTGCTGGAG
CAGCGGGACAAGCCCGGCGGTCGGGCCTACGTCTGGCATGACCAGGGCTTTACCTTTGACGCCGGGCCGA
CGGTGATCACCGATCCTACCGCGCTTGAGGCGCTGTTCACCCTGGCCGGCAGGCGCATGGAGGATTACGT
CAGGCTGCTGCCGGTAAAACCCTTCTACCGACTCTGCTGGGAGTCCGGGAAGACCCTCGACTATGCTAAC
GACAGCGCCGAGCTTGAGGCGCAGATTACCCAGTTCAACCCCCGCGACGTCGAGGGCTACCGGCGCTTTC
TGGCTTACTCCCAGGCGGTATTCCAGGAGGGATATTTGCGCCTCGGCAGCGTGCCGTTCCTCTCTTTTCG
CGACATGCTGCGCGCCGGGCCGCAGCTGCTTAAGCTCCAGGCGTGGCAGAGCGTCTACCAGTCGGTTTCG
CGCTTTATTGAGGATGAGCATCTGCGGCAGGCCTTCTCGTTCCACTCCCTGCTGGTAGGCGGCAACCCCT
TCACCACCTCGTCCATCTACACCCTGATCCACGCCCTTGAGCGGGAGTGGGGGGTCTGGTTCCCTGAGGG
CGGCACCGGGGCGCTGGTGAACGGCATGGTGAAGCTGTTTACCGATCTGGGCGGGGAGATCGAACTCAAC
GCCCGGGTCGAAGAGCTGGTGGTGGCCGATAACCGCGTAAGCCAGGTCCGGCTGGCGGATGGTCGGATCT
TTGACACCGACGCCGTAGCCTCGAACGCTGACGTGGTGAACACCTATAAAAAGCTGCTCGGCCACCATCC
GGTGGGGCAGAAGCGGGCGGCAGCGCTGGAGCGCAAGAGCATGAGCAACTCGCTGTTTGTGCTCTACTTC
GGCCTGAACCAGCCTCATTCCCAGCTGGCGCACCATACCATCTGTTTTGGTCCCCGCTACCGGGAGCTGA
TCGACGAGATCTTTACCGGCAGCGCGCTGGCGGATGACTTCTCGCTCTACCTGCACTCGCCCTGCGTGAC
CGATCCCTCGCTCGCGCCTCCCGGCTGCGCCAGCTTCTACGTGCTGGCCCCGGTGCCGCATCTTGGCAAC
GCGCCGCTGGACTGGGCGCAGGAGGGGCCGAAGCTGCGCGACCGCATCTTTGACTACCTTGAAGAGCGCT
ATATGCCCGGCCTGCGTAGCCAGCTGGTGACCCAGCGGATCTTTACCCCGGCAGACTTCCACGACACGCT
GGATGCGCATCTGGGATCGGCCTTCTCCATCGAGCCGCTGCTGACCCAAAGCGCCTGGTTCCGCCCGCAC
AACCGCGACAGCGACATTGCCAACCTCTACCTGGTGGGCGCAGGTACTCACCCTGGGGCGGGCATTCCTG
GCGTAGTGGCCTCGGCGAAAGCCACCGCCAGCCTGATGATTGAGGATCTGCAATGAGCCAACCGCCGCTG
CTTGACCACGCCACGCAGACCATGGCCAACGGCTCGAAAAGTTTTGCCACCGCTGCGAAGCTGTTCGACC
CGGCCACCCGCCGTAGCGTGCTGATGCTCTACACCTGGTGCCGCCACTGCGATGACGTCATTGACGACCA
GACCCACGGCTTCGCCAGCGAGGCCGCGGCGGAGGAGGAGGCCACCCAGCGCCTGGCCCGGCTGCGCACG
CTGACCCTGGCGGCGTTTGAAGGGGCCGAGATGCAGGATCCGGCCTTCGCTGCCTTTCAGGAGGTGGCGC
TGACCCACGGTATTACGCCCCGCATGGCGCTCGATCACCTCGACGGCTTTGCGATGGACGTGGCTCAGAC
CCGCTATGTCACCTTTGAGGATACGCTGCGCTACTGCTATCACGTGGCGGGCGTGGTGGGTCTGATGATG
GCCAGGGTGATGGGCGTGCGGGATGAGCGGGTGCTGGATCGCGCCTGCGATCTGGGGCTGGCCTTCCAGC
TGACGAATATCGCCCGGGATATTATTGACGATGCGGCTATTGACCGCTGCTATCTGCCCGCCGAGTGGCT
GCAGGATGCCGGGCTGACCCCGGAGAACTATGCCGCGCGGGAGAATCGGGCCGCGCTGGCGCGGGTGGCG
GAGCGGCTTATTGATGCCGCAGAGCCGTACTACATCTCCTCCCAGGCCGGGCTACACGATCTGCCGCCGC
GCTGCGCCTGGGCGATCGCCACCGCCCGCAGCGTCTACCGGGAGATCGGTATTAAGGTAAAAGCGGCGGG
AGGCAGCGCCTGGGATCGCCGCCAGCACACCAGCAAAGGTGAAAAAATTGCCATGCTGATGGCGGCACCG
GGGCAGGTTATTCGGGCGAAGACGACGAGGGTGACGCCGCGTCCGGCCGGTCTTTGGCAGCGTCCCGTTT
AGGCGGGCGGCCATGACGTTCACGCAGGATCGCCTGTAGGTCGGCAGGCTTGCGGGCGTAAATAAAACCG
AAGGAGACGCAGCCCTCCCGGCCGCGCACCGCGTGGTGCAGGCGGTGGGCGACGTAGAGCCGCTTCAGGT
AGCCCCGGCGCGGGATCCCGCCTCGCCGTGCTGTCCGGTCTCAACCTGATCCGCCAGAATCGAGCCAACG
GGATCGGCCAGCACGAATTCGGTATGCGGAGAGTGTTTGGCAAACCATGCCTGCAAGCCACCCAGCGTGC
CGCCGGAGCCAACGCCTACTACCACGGCATCAACCCTGCCTGCCAGCTGGTCGAACAGCTCCGGTGCGGT
GGTGGTGGCGTGCGCCAGCGGGTTGGCCGGGTTAGAGAACTGATCAATATAGTAAGCACCCGGCGTCTCC
TCTGCCAGGCGGCGGGCGTAGTCCTGATAGTACTCCGGGTGGCCCTTTGTCACGTCGGAGCGGGTCAGGC
GCACATCAACACCCAGCGCACGCAGGTGGTAGATCCTCTACGCCGGACGCATCGTGGCCGGCATCACCGG
CGCCACAGGTGCGGTTGCTGGCGCCTATATCGCCGACATCACCGATGGGGAAGATCGGGCTCGCCACTTC
GGGCTCATGAGCGCTTGTTTCGGCGTGGGTATGGTGGCAGGCCCCGTGGCCGGGGGACTGTTGGGCGCCA
TCTCCTTGCATGCACCATTCCTTGCGGCGGCGGTGCTCAACGGCCTCAACCTACTACTGGGCTGCTTCCT
AATGCAGGAGTCGCATAAGGGAGAGCGTCGACCGATGCCCTTGAGAGCCTTCAACCCAGTCAGCTCCTTC
CGGTGGGCGCGGGGCATGACTATCGTCGCCGCACTTATGACTGTCTTCTTTATCATGCAACTCGTAGGAC
AGGTGCCGGCAGCGCTCTGGGTCATTTTCGGCGAGGACCGCTTTCGCTGGAGCGCGACGATGATCGGCCT
GTCGCTTGCGGTATTCGGAATCTTGCACGCCCTCGCTCAAGCCTTCGTCACTGGTCCCGCCACCAAACGT
TTCGGCGAGAAGCAGGCCATTATCGCCGGCATGGCGGCCGACGCGCTGGGCTACGTCTTGCTGGCGTTCG
CGACGCGAGGCTGGATGGCCTTCCCCATTATGATTCTTCTCGCTTCCGGCGGCATCGGGATGCCCGCGTT
GCAGGCCATGCTGTCCAGGCAGGTAGATGACGACCATCAGGGACAGCTTCAAGGATCGCTCGCGGCTCTT
ACCAGCCTAACTTCGATCATTGGACCGCTGATCGTCACGGCGATTTATGCCGCCTCGGCGAGCACATGGA
ACGGGTTGGCATGGATTGTAGGCGCCGCCCTATACCTTGTCTGCCTCCCCGCGTTGCGTCGCGGTGCATG
GAGCCGGGCCACCTCGACCTGAATGGAAGCCGGCGGCACCTCGCTAACGGATTCACCACTCCAAGAATTG
GAGCCAATCAATTCTTGCGGAGAACTGTGAATGCGCAAACCAACCCTTGGCAGAACATATCCATCGCGTC
CGCCATCTCCAGCAGCCGCACGCGGCGCATCTCGGGCAGCGTTGGGTCCTGGCCACGGGTGCGCATGATC
GTGCTCCTGTCGTTGAGGACCCGGCTAGGCTGGCGGGGTTGCCTTACTGGTTAGCAGAATGAATCACCGA
TACGCGAGCGAACGTGAAGCGACTGCTGCTGCAAAACGTCTGCGACCTGAGCAACAACATGAATGGTCTT
CGGTTTCCGTGTTTCGTAAAGTCTGGAAACGCGGAAGTCCCCTACGTGCTGCTGAAGTTGCCCGCAACAG
AGAGTGGAACCAACCGGTGATACCACGATACTATGACTGAGAGTCAACGCCATGAGCGGCCTCATTTCTT
ATTCTGAGTTACAACAGTCCGCACCGCTGCCGGTAGCTCCTTCCGGTGGGCGCGGGGCATGACTATCGTC
GCCGCACTTATGACTGTCTTCTTTATCATGCAACTCGTAGGACAGGTGCCGGCAGCGCCCAACAGTCCCC
CGGCCACGGGGCCTGCCACCATACCCACGCCGAAACAAGCGCCCTGCACCATTATGTTCCGGATCTGCAT
CGCAGGATGCTGCTGGCTACCCTGTGGAACACCTACATCTGTATTAACGAAGCGCTAACCGTTTTTATCA
GGCTCTGGGAGGCAGAATAAATGATCATATCGTCAATTATTACCTCCACGGGGAGAGCCTGAGCAAACTG
GCCTCAGGCATTTGAGAAGCACACGGTCACACTGCTTCCGGTAGTCAATAAACCGGTAAACCAGCAATAG
ACATAAGCGGCTATTTAACGACCCTGCCCTGAACCGACGACCGGGTCGAATTTGCTTTCGAATTTCTGCC
ATTCATCCGCTTATTATCACTTATTCAGGCGTAGCAACCAGGCGTTTAAGGGCACCAATAACTGCCTTAA
AAAAATTACGCCCCGCCCTGCCACTCATCGCAGTACTGTTGTAATTCATTAAGCATTCTGCCGACATGGA
AGCCATCACAAACGGCATGATGAACCTGAATCGCCAGCGGCATCAGCACCTTGTCGCCTTGCGTATAATA
TTTGCCCATGGTGAAAACGGGGGCGAAGAAGTTGTCCATATTGGCCACGTTTAAATCAAAACTGGTGAAA
CTCACCCAGGGATTGGCTGAGACGAAAAACATATTCTCAATAAACCCTTTAGGGAAATAGGCCAGGTTTT
CACCGTAACACGCCACATCTTGCGAATATATGTGTAGAAACTGCCGGAAATCGTCGTGGTATTCACTCCA
GAGCGATGAAAACGTTTCAGTTTGCTCATGGAAAACGGTGTAACAAGGGTGAACACTATCCCATATCACC
AGCTCACCGTCTTTCATTGCCATACG
