Features (pLannotate 1.2.2; 17 found; start..end, strand, type, name):
    220..322     -  promoter       cat promoter: promoter of the E. coli cat gene encoding chloramphenicol acetyltransferase
    443..586     +  mobile_element IS1 (fragment): prokaryotic transposable element IS1
    705..760     -  rep_origin     RSF ori (fragment): Plasmids containing the RSF 1030 origin of replication can be propagated in E. coli cells that contain additional plasmids with compatible origins.
    848..1393    -  rep_origin     p15A ori: Plasmids containing the medium-copy-number p15A origin of replication can be propagated in E. coli cells that contain a second plasmid with the ColE1 origin.
   1505..1533    +  promoter       tet promoter: E. coli promoter for tetracycline efflux protein gene
   1581..1874    +  CDS            TcR (fragment): tetracycline efflux protein; tet; confers resistance to tetracycline
   1993..2913    +  CDS            crtE: CRTE_PSEVU - Experimental evidence at protein level: Swiss-Prot protein existence level 1. Catalyzes the condensation of farnesyl diphosphate (FPP) and isopentenyl diphosphate (IPP) to yield geranylgeranyl diphosphate (GGPP) needed for biosynthesis of carotenoids and diterpenes. From Pseudescherichia vulneris (Escherichia vulneris).
   2979..3797    +  CDS            fni (fragment): IDI2_PSEVU - Protein inferred from homology: Swiss-Prot protein existence level 3. Involved in the biosynthesis of isoprenoids. Catalyzes the 1,3-allylic rearrangement of the homoallylic substrate isopentenyl (IPP) to its allylic isomer, dimethylallyl diphosphate (DMAPP). From Pseudescherichia vulneris (Escherichia vulneris).
   3753..4178    +  CDS            crtY (fragment): CRTY_PSEVU - Experimental evidence at protein level: Swiss-Prot protein existence level 1. Catalyzes the cyclization reaction which converts lycopene to beta-carotene. From Pseudescherichia vulneris (Escherichia vulneris).
   4178..5650    +  CDS            crtI: CRTI_PANAN - Experimental evidence at protein level: Swiss-Prot protein existence level 1. Converts 15-cis-phytoene into all-trans-lycopene via the intermediary of all-trans-phytofluene, all-trans-zeta-carotene and all- trans-neurosporene, by the introduction of four double bonds. From Pantoea ananas (Erwinia uredovora).
   5653..6576    +  CDS            crtB: CRTB_PANAN - Experimental evidence at protein level: Swiss-Prot protein existence level 1. Involved in the biosynthesis of carotenoids. Catalyzes the condensation of two molecules of geranylgeranyl diphosphate (GGPP) to give prephytoene diphosphate (PPPP) and the subsequent rearrangement of the cyclopropylcarbinyl intermediate to yield the 15-cis-phytoene isomer. From Pantoea ananas (Erwinia uredovora).
   6560..6736    -  CDS            crtZ (fragment): CRTZ_PANAN - Protein inferred from homology: Swiss-Prot protein existence level 3. Catalyzes the hydroxylation reaction from beta-carotene to zeaxanthin. From Pantoea ananas (Erwinia uredovora).
   7102..8002    +  CDS            TcR (fragment): tetracycline efflux protein; tet; confers resistance to tetracycline
   8506..8599    +  CDS            TcR (fragment): tetracycline efflux protein; tet; confers resistance to tetracycline
   8596..8653    -  CDS            TcR (fragment): tetracycline efflux protein; tet; confers resistance to tetracycline
   8643..8738    +  CDS            resD (fragment): REDF_ECOLI - Also known as D. Protein inferred from homology: Swiss-Prot protein existence level 3. Acts as a repressor of transcription and as a site-specific resolvase that cleaves at the RfsF site. From Escherichia coli (strain K12).
   9036..219     -  CDS            CmR (across the origin): chloramphenicol acetyltransferase; cat; confers resistance to chloramphenicol
>Addgene plasmid #53270 | pAC-LYC | analyzer sequence | sequence record 82990
GAATTCCGGATGAGCATTCATCAGGCGGGCAAGAATGTGAATAAAGGCCGGATAAAACTTGTGCTTATTT
TTCTTTACGGTCTTTAAAAAGGCCGTAATATCCAGCTGAACGGTCTGGTTATAGGTACATTGAGCAACTG
ACTGAAATGCCTCAAAATGTTCTTTACGATGCCATTGGGATATATCAACGGTGGTATATCCAGTGATTTT
TTTCTCCATTTTAGCTTCCTTAGCTCCTGAAAATCTCGATAACTCAAAAAATACGCCCGGTAGTGATCTT
ATTTCATTATGGTGAAAGTTGGAACCTCTTACGTGCCGATCAACGTCTCATTTTCGCCAAAAGTTGGCCC
AGGGCTTCCCGGTATCAACAGGGACACCAGGATTTATTTATTCTGCGAAGTGATCTTCCGTCACAGGTAT
TTATTCGGCGCAAAGTGCGTCGGGTGATGCTGCCAACTTACTGATTTAGTGTATGATGGTGTTTTTGAGG
TGCTCCAGTGGCTTCTGTTTCTATCAGCTGTCCCTCCTGTTCAGCTACTGACGGGGTGGTGCGTAACGGC
AAAAGCACCGCCGGACATCAGCGCTAGCGGAGTGTATACTGGCTTACTATGTTGGCACTGATGAGGGTGT
CAGTGAAGTGCTTCATGTGGCAGGAGAAAAAAGGCTGCACCGGTGCGTCAGCAGAATATGTGATACAGGA
TATATTCCGCTTCCTCGCTCACTGACTCGCTACGCTCGGTCGTTCGACTGCGGCGAGCGGAAATGGCTTA
CGAACGGGGCGGAGATTTCCTGGAAGATGCCAGGAAGATACTTAACAGGGAAGTGAGAGGGCCGCGGCAA
AGCCGTTTTTCCATAGGCTCCGCCCCCCTGACAAGCATCACGAAATCTGACGCTCAAATCAGTGGTGGCG
AAACCCGACAGGACTATAAAGATACCAGGCGTTTCCCCCTGGCGGCTCCCTCGTGCGCTCTCCTGTTCCT
GCCTTTCGGTTTACCGGTGTCATTCCGCTGTTATGGCCGCGTTTGTCTCATTCCACGCCTGACACTCAGT
TCCGGGTAGGCAGTTCGCTCCAAGCTGGACTGTATGCACGAACCCCCCGTTCAGTCCGACCGCTGCGCCT
TATCCGGTAACTATCGTCTTGAGTCCAACCCGGAAAGACATGCAAAAGCACCACTGGCAGCAGCCACTGG
TAATTGATTTAGAGGAGTTAGTCTTGAAGTCATGCGCCGGTTAAGGCTAAACTGAAAGGACAAGTTTTGG
TGACTGCGCTCCTCCAAGCCAGTTACCTCGGTTCAAAGAGTTGGTAGCTCAGAGAACCTTCGAAAAACCG
CCCTGCAAGGCGGTTTTTTCGTTTTCAGAGCAAGAGATTACGCGCAGACCAAAACGATCTCAAGAAGATC
ATCTTATTAATCAGATAAAATATTTCTAGATTTCAGTGCAATTTATCTCTTCAAATGTAGCACCTGAAGT
CAGCCCCATACGATATAAGTTGTAATTCTCATGTTTGACAGCTTATCATCGATAAGCTTTAATGCGGTAG
TTTATCACAGTTAAATTGCTAACGCAGTCAGGCACCGTGTATGAAATCTAACAATGCGCTCATCGTCATC
CTCGGCACCGTCACCCTGGATGCTGTAGGCATAGGCTTGGTTATGCCGGTACTGCCGGGCCTCTTGCGGG
ATATCGTCCATTCCGACAGCATCGCCAGTCACTATGGCGTGCTGCTAGCGCTATATGCGTTGATGCAATT
TCTATGCGCACCCGTTCTCGGAGCACTGTCCGACCGCTTTGGCCGCCGCCCAGTCCTGCTCGCTTCGCTA
CTTGGAGCCACTATCGACTACGCGATCATGGCGACCACACCCGTCCTGTGGATCTAAAGGCACAGCGTCT
CATGCTTCGCACAATGTAAAACTGCTTCAGAACCTGGCGAGAGCTATCCGCGCGGTCTACGGTTAACTGA
TACTAAAAGACAATTCAGCGGGTAACCTTGCAATGGTGAGTGGCAGTAAAGCGGGCGTTTCGCCTCATCG
CGAAATAGAAGTAATGAGACAATCCATTGACGATCACCTGGCTGGCCTGTTACCTGAAACCGACAGCCAG
GATATCGTCAGCCTTGCGATGCGTGAAGGCGTCATGGCACCCGGTAAACGGATCCGTCCGCTGCTGATGC
TGCTGGCCGCCCGCGACCTCCGCTACCAGGGCAGTATGCCTACGCTGCTCGATCTCGCCTGCGCCGTTGA
ACTGACCCATACCGCGTCGCTGATGCTCGACGACATGCCCTGCATGGACAACGCCGAGCTGCGCCGCGGT
CAGCCCACTACCCACAAAAAATTTGGTGAGAGCGTGGCGATCCTTGCCTCCGTTGGGCTGCTCTCTAAAG
CCTTTGGTCTGATCGCCGCCACCGGCGATCTGCCGGGGGAGAGGCGTGCCCAGGCGGTCAACGAGCTCTC
TACCGCCGTGGGCGTGCAGGGCCTGGTACTGGGGCAGTTTCGCGATCTTAACGATGCCGCCCTCGACCGT
ACCCCTGACGCTATCCTCAGCACCAACCACCTCAAGACCGGCATTCTGTTCAGCGCGATGCTGCAGATCG
TCGCCATTGCTTCCGCCTCGTCGCCGAGCACGCGAGAGACGCTGCACGCCTTCGCCCTCGACTTCGGCCA
GGCGTTTCAACTGCTGGACGATCTGCGTGACGATCACCCGGAAACCGGTAAAGATCGCAATAAGGACGCG
GGAAAATCGACGCTGGTCAACCGGCTGGGCGCAGACGCGGCCCGGCAAAAGCTGCGCGAGCATATTGATT
CCGCCGACAAACACCTCACTTTTGCCTGTCCGCAGGGCGGCGCCATCCGACAGTTTATGCATCTGTGGTT
TGGCCATCACCTTGCCGACTGGTCACCGGTCATGAAAATCGCCTGATACCGCCCTTTTGGGTTCAAGCAG
TACATAACGATGGAACCACATTACAGGAGTAGTGATGAATGAAGGACGAGCGCCTTGTTCAGCGTAAGAA
CGATCATCTGGATATCGTTCTCGACCCCCGTCGCGCCGTAACTCAGGCTAGCGCAGGTTTTGAGCGCTGG
CGCTTTACCCACTGCGCCCTGCCAGAGCTGAATTTTAGCGACATCACGCTGGAAACCACCTTCCTGAATC
GGCAGCTACAGGCTCCGCTGCTGATCAGCTCCATGACCGGCGGCGTTGAGCGCTCGCGCCATATCAACCG
CCACCTCGCCGAGGCGGCGCAGGTGCTAAAAATTGCGATGGGGGTGGGCTCCCAGCGCGTCGCCATTGAG
AGCGACGCGGGCTTAGGGCTGGATAAAACCCTGCGGCAGCTGGCTCCGGACGTGCCGCTGCTGGCGAACC
TCGGCGCGGCGCAGCTGACCGGCAGAAAAGGTATTGATTACGCCCGACGGGCCGTGGAGATGATCGAGGC
GGATGCGCTGATTGTGCACCTAAACCCGCTGCAGGAGGCGCTACAGCCCGGCGGCGATCGCGACTGGCGC
GGACGGCTGGCGGCTATTGAAACTCTGGTCCGCGAGCTGCCCGTTCCGCTGGTGGTGAAAGAGGTGGGAG
CCGGTATCTCCCGAACCGTGGCCGGGCAGCTGATCGATGCCGGCGTTACCGTGATTGACGTCGCGGGCGC
GGGCGGCACCAGCTGGGCCGCCGTTGAAGGCGAGCGGGCGGCCACCGAGCAGCAGCGCAGCGTGGCCAAC
GTCTTTGCCGACTGGGGGATCCCCACCGCTGAGGCGCTGGTTGACATTGCCGAGGCCTGGCCGCAGATGC
CCCTTATTGCCTCGGGAATGCGGGCTGGGCTATTTCACCCTACCACTGGCTATTCGCTGCCGCTGGCGGT
GGCCCTTGCCGACGCGATTGCCGACAGCCCGCGGCTGGGCAGCGTTCCGCTCTATCAGCTCACCCGGCAG
TTTGCCGAACGCCACTGGCGCAGGCAGGGATTCTTCCGCCTGCTGAACCGGATGCTTTTCCTGGCCGGGC
GCGAGGAGAACCGCTGGCGGGTGATGCAGCGCTTTTATGGGCTGCCGGAGCCCACCGTAGAGCGCTTTTA
CGCCGGTCGGCTCTCTCTCTTTGATAAGGCCCGCATTTTGACGGGCAAGCCACCGGTTCCGCTGGGCGAA
GCCTGGCGGGCGGCGCTGAACCATTTTCCTGACAGACGAGATAAAGGATGAAAAAAACCGTTGTGATTGG
CGCAGGCTTTGGTGGCCTGGCGCTGGCGATTCGCCTGCAGGCGGCAGGGATCCCAACCGTACTGCTGGAG
CAGCGGGACAAGCCCGGCGGTCGGGCCTACGTCTGGCATGACCAGGGCTTTACCTTTGACGCCGGGCCGA
CGGTGATCACCGATCCTACCGCGCTTGAGGCGCTGTTCACCCTGGCCGGCAGGCGCATGGAGGATTACGT
CAGGCTGCTGCCGGTAAAACCCTTCTACCGACTCTGCTGGGAGTCCGGGAAGACCCTCGACTATGCTAAC
GACAGCGCCGAGCTTGAGGCGCAGATTACCCAGTTCAACCCCCGCGACGTCGAGGGCTACCGGCGCTTTC
TGGCTTACTCCCAGGCGGTATTCCAGGAGGGATATTTGCGCCTCGGCAGCGTGCCGTTCCTCTCTTTTCG
CGACATGCTGCGCGCCGGGCCGCAGCTGCTTAAGCTCCAGGCGTGGCAGAGCGTCTACCAGTCGGTTTCG
CGCTTTATTGAGGATGAGCATCTGCGGCAGGCCTTCTCGTTCCACTCCCTGCTGGTAGGCGGCAACCCCT
TCACCACCTCGTCCATCTACACCCTGATCCACGCCCTTGAGCGGGAGTGGGGGGTCTGGTTCCCTGAGGG
CGGCACCGGGGCGCTGGTGAACGGCATGGTGAAGCTGTTTACCGATCTGGGCGGGGAGATCGAACTCAAC
GCCCGGGTCGAAGAGCTGGTGGTGGCCGATAACCGCGTAAGCCAGGTCCGGCTGGCGGATGGTCGGATCT
TTGACACCGACGCCGTAGCCTCGAACGCTGACGTGGTGAACACCTATAAAAAGCTGCTCGGCCACCATCC
GGTGGGGCAGAAGCGGGCGGCAGCGCTGGAGCGCAAGAGCATGAGCAACTCGCTGTTTGTGCTCTACTTC
GGCCTGAACCAGCCTCATTCCCAGCTGGCGCACCATACCATCTGTTTTGGTCCCCGCTACCGGGAGCTGA
TCGACGAGATCTTTACCGGCAGCGCGCTGGCGGATGACTTCTCGCTCTACCTGCACTCGCCCTGCGTGAC
CGATCCCTCGCTCGCGCCTCCCGGCTGCGCCAGCTTCTACGTGCTGGCCCCGGTGCCGCATCTTGGCAAC
GCGCCGCTGGACTGGGCGCAGGAGGGGCCGAAGCTGCGCGACCGCATCTTTGACTACCTTGAAGAGCGCT
ATATGCCCGGCCTGCGTAGCCAGCTGGTGACCCAGCGGATCTTTACCCCGGCAGACTTCCACGACACGCT
GGATGCGCATCTGGGATCGGCCTTCTCCATCGAGCCGCTGCTGACCCAAAGCGCCTGGTTCCGCCCGCAC
AACCGCGACAGCGACATTGCCAACCTCTACCTGGTGGGCGCAGGTACTCACCCTGGGGCGGGCATTCCTG
GCGTAGTGGCCTCGGCGAAAGCCACCGCCAGCCTGATGATTGAGGATCTGCAATGAGCCAACCGCCGCTG
CTTGACCACGCCACGCAGACCATGGCCAACGGCTCGAAAAGTTTTGCCACCGCTGCGAAGCTGTTCGACC
CGGCCACCCGCCGTAGCGTGCTGATGCTCTACACCTGGTGCCGCCACTGCGATGACGTCATTGACGACCA
GACCCACGGCTTCGCCAGCGAGGCCGCGGCGGAGGAGGAGGCCACCCAGCGCCTGGCCCGGCTGCGCACG
CTGACCCTGGCGGCGTTTGAAGGGGCCGAGATGCAGGATCCGGCCTTCGCTGCCTTTCAGGAGGTGGCGC
TGACCCACGGTATTACGCCCCGCATGGCGCTCGATCACCTCGACGGCTTTGCGATGGACGTGGCTCAGAC
CCGCTATGTCACCTTTGAGGATACGCTGCGCTACTGCTATCACGTGGCGGGCGTGGTGGGTCTGATGATG
GCCAGGGTGATGGGCGTGCGGGATGAGCGGGTGCTGGATCGCGCCTGCGATCTGGGGCTGGCCTTCCAGC
TGACGAATATCGCCCGGGATATTATTGACGATGCGGCTATTGACCGCTGCTATCTGCCCGCCGAGTGGCT
GCAGGATGCCGGGCTGACCCCGGAGAACTATGCCGCGCGGGAGAATCGGGCCGCGCTGGCGCGGGTGGCG
GAGCGGCTTATTGATGCCGCAGAGCCGTACTACATCTCCTCCCAGGCCGGGCTACACGATCTGCCGCCGC
GCTGCGCCTGGGCGATCGCCACCGCCCGCAGCGTCTACCGGGAGATCGGTATTAAGGTAAAAGCGGCGGG
AGGCAGCGCCTGGGATCGCCGCCAGCACACCAGCAAAGGTGAAAAAATTGCCATGCTGATGGCGGCACCG
GGGCAGGTTATTCGGGCGAAGACGACGAGGGTGACGCCGCGTCCGGCCGGTCTTTGGCAGCGTCCCGTTT
AGGCGGGCGGCCATGACGTTCACGCAGGATCGCCTGTAGGTCGGCAGGCTTGCGGGCGTAAATAAAACCG
AAGGAGACGCAGCCCTCCCGGCCGCGCACCGCGTGGTGCAGGCGGTGGGCGACGTAGAGCCGCTTCAGGT
AGCCCCGGCGCGGGATCCCGCCTCGCCGTGCTGTCCGGTCTCAACCTGATCCGCCAGAATCGAGCCAACG
GGATCGGCCAGCACGAATTCGGTATGCGGAGAGTGTTTGGCAAACCATGCCTGCAAGCCACCCAGCGTGC
CGCCGGAGCCAACGCCTACTACCACGGCATCAACCCTGCCTGCCAGCTGGTCGAACAGCTCCGGTGCGGT
GGTGGTGGCGTGCGCCAGCGGGTTGGCCGGGTTAGAGAACTGATCAATATAGTAAGCACCCGGCGTCTCC
TCTGCCAGGCGGCGGGCGTAGTCCTGATAGTACTCCGGGTGGCCCTTTGTCACGTCGGAGCGGGTCAGGC
GCACATCAACACCCAGCGCACGCAGGTGGTAGATCCTCTACGCCGGACGCATCGTGGCCGGCATCACCGG
CGCCACAGGTGCGGTTGCTGGCGCCTATATCGCCGACATCACCGATGGGGAAGATCGGGCTCGCCACTTC
GGGCTCATGAGCGCTTGTTTCGGCGTGGGTATGGTGGCAGGCCCCGTGGCCGGGGGACTGTTGGGCGCCA
TCTCCTTGCATGCACCATTCCTTGCGGCGGCGGTGCTCAACGGCCTCAACCTACTACTGGGCTGCTTCCT
AATGCAGGAGTCGCATAAGGGAGAGCGTCGACCGATGCCCTTGAGAGCCTTCAACCCAGTCAGCTCCTTC
CGGTGGGCGCGGGGCATGACTATCGTCGCCGCACTTATGACTGTCTTCTTTATCATGCAACTCGTAGGAC
AGGTGCCGGCAGCGCTCTGGGTCATTTTCGGCGAGGACCGCTTTCGCTGGAGCGCGACGATGATCGGCCT
GTCGCTTGCGGTATTCGGAATCTTGCACGCCCTCGCTCAAGCCTTCGTCACTGGTCCCGCCACCAAACGT
TTCGGCGAGAAGCAGGCCATTATCGCCGGCATGGCGGCCGACGCGCTGGGCTACGTCTTGCTGGCGTTCG
CGACGCGAGGCTGGATGGCCTTCCCCATTATGATTCTTCTCGCTTCCGGCGGCATCGGGATGCCCGCGTT
GCAGGCCATGCTGTCCAGGCAGGTAGATGACGACCATCAGGGACAGCTTCAAGGATCGCTCGCGGCTCTT
ACCAGCCTAACTTCGATCACTGGACCGCTGATCGTCACGGCGATTTATGCCGCCTCGGCGAGCACATGGA
ACGGGTTGGCATGGATTGTAGGCGCCGCCCTATACCTTGTCTGCCTCCCCGCGTTGCGTCGCGGTGCATG
GAGCCGGGCCACCTCGACCTGAATGGAAGCCGGCGGCACCTCGCTAACGGATTCACCACTCCAAGAATTG
GAGCCAATCAATTCTTGCGGAGAACTGTGAATGCGCAAACCAACCCTTGGCAGAACATATCCATCGCGTC
CGCCATCTCCAGCAGCCGCACGCGGCGCATCTCGGGCAGCGTTGGGTCCTGGCCACGGGTGCGCATGATC
GTGCTCCTGTCGTTGAGGACCCGGCTAGGCTGGCGGGGTTGCCTTACTGGTTAGCAGAATGAATCACCGA
TACGCGAGCGAACGTGAAGCGACTGCTGCTGCAAAACGTCTGCGACCTGAGCAACAACATGAATGGTCTT
CGGTTTCCGTGTTTCGTAAAGTCTGGAAACGCGGAAGTCCCCTACGTGCTGCTGAAGTTGCCCGCAACAG
AGAGTGGAACCAACCGGTGATACCACGATACTATGACTGAGAGTCAACGCCATGAGCGGCCTCATTTCTT
ATTCTGAGTTACAACAGTCCGCACCGCTGTCCGGTAGCTCCTTCCGGTGGGCGCGGGGCATGACTATCGT
CGCCGCACTTATGACTGTCTTCTTTATCATGCAACTCGTAGGACAGGTGCCGGCAGCGCCCAACAGTCCC
CCGGCCACGGGGCCTGCCACCATACCCACGCCGAAACAAGCGCCCTGCACCATTATGTTCCGGATCTGCA
TCGCAGGATGCTGCTGGCTACCCTGTGGAACACCTACATCTGTATTAACGAAGCGCTAACCGTTTTTATC
AGGCTCTGGGAGGCAGAATAAATGATCATATCGTCAATTATTACCTCCACGGGGAGAGCCTGAGCAAACT
GGCCTCAGGCATTTGAGAAGCACACGGTCACACTGCTTCCGGTAGTCAATAAACCGGTAAACCAGCAATA
GACATAAGCGGCTATTTAACGACCCTGCCCTGAACCGACGACCGGGTCGAATTTGCTTTCGAATTTCTGC
CATTCATCCGCTTATTATCACTTATTCAGGCGTAGCACCAGGCGTTTAAGGGCACCAATAACTGCCTTAA
AAAAATTACGCCCCGCCCTGCCACTCATCGCAGTACTGTTGTAATTCATTAAGCATTCTGCCGACATGGA
AGCCATCACAGACGGCATGATGAACCTGAATCGCCAGCGGCATCAGCACCTTGTCGCCTTGCGTATAATA
TTTGCCCATGGTGAAAACGGGGGCGAAGAAGTTGTCCATATTGGCCACGTTTAAATCAAAACTGGTGAAA
CTCACCCAGGGATTGGCTGAGACGAAAAACATATTCTCAATAAACCCTTTAGGGAAATAGGCCAGGTTTT
CACCGTAACACGCCACATCTTGCGAATATATGTGTAGAAACTGCCGGAAATCGTCGTGGTATTCACTCCA
GAGCGATGAAAACGTTTCAGTTTGCTCATGGAAAACGGTGTAACAAGGGTGAACACTATCCCATATCACC
AGCTCACCGTCTTTCATTGCCATACG
