>Addgene plasmid #53270 | pAC-LYC | addgene partial sequence | sequence record 91423 | pBRrevBam 5'-GGTGATGTCGGCGATATAGG-3'
CGGTGATGCCGGCCACGATGCGTCCGGCGTAGAGGATCTACCACCTGCGTGCGCTGGGTGTTGATGTGCG
CCTGACCCGCTCCGACGTGACAAAGGGCCACCCGGAGTACTATCAGGACTACGCCCGCCGCCTGGCAGAG
GAGACGCCGGGTGCTTACTATATTGATCAGTTCTCTAACCCGGCCAACCCGCTGGCGCACGCCACCACCA
CCGCACCGGAGCTGTTCGACCAGCTGGCAGGCAGGGTTGATGCCGTGGTAGTAGGCGTTGGCTCCGGCGG
CACGCTGGGTGGCTTGCAGGCATGGTTTGCCAAACACTCTCCGCATACCGAATTCGTGCTGGCCGATCCC
GTTGGCTCGATTCTGGCGGATCAGGTTGAGACCGGACAGCACGGCGAGGCGGGATCCCGCGCCGGGGCTA
CCTGAAGCGGCTCTACGTCGCCCACCGCCTGCACCACGCGGTGCGCGGCCGGGAGGGCTGCGTCTCCTTC
GGTTTTATTTACGCCCGCAAGCCTGCCGACCTACAGGCGATCCTGCGTGAACGTCATGGCCGCCCGCCTA
AACGGGACGCTGCCAAAGACCGGCCGGACGCGGCGTCACCCTCGTCGTCTTCGCCCGAATAACCTGCCCC
GGTGCCGCCATCAGCATGGCAATTTTTTCACCTTTGCTGGTGTGCTGGCGGCGATCCCAGGCGCTGCCTC
CCGCCGCTTTTACCTTAATACCGATCTCCCGGTAGACGCTGCGGGCGGTGGCGA
