>Addgene plasmid #53270 | pAC-LYC | addgene partial sequence | sequence record 91464 | pBRforBam 5'-CTTGGAGCCACTATCGAC-3'
GTCTCATGCTTCGCACAATGTAAAACTGCTTCAGAACCTGGCGAGAGCTATCCGCGCGGTCTACGGTTAA
CTGATACTAAAAGACAATTCAGCGGGTAACCTTGCAATGGTGAGTGGCAGTAAAGCGGGCGTTTCGCCTC
ATCGCGAAATAGAAGTAATGAGACAATCCATTGACGATCACCTGGCTGGCCTGTTACCTGAAACCGACAG
CCAGGATATCGTCAGCCTTGCGATGCGTGAAGGCGTCATGGCACCCGGTAAACGGATCCGTCCGCTGCTG
ATGCTGCTGGCCGCCCGCGACCTCCGCTACCAGGGCAGTATGCCTACGCTGCTCGATCTCGCCTGCGCCG
TTGAACTGACCCATACCGCGTCGCTGATGCTCGACGACATGCCCTGCATGGACAACGCCGAGCTGCGCCG
CGGTCAGCCCACTACCCACAAAAAATTTGGTGAGAGCGTGGCGATCCTTGCCTCCGTTGGGCTGCTCTCT
AAAGCCTTTGGTCTGATCGCCGCCACCGGCGATCTGCCGGGGGAGAGGCGTGCCCAGGCGGTCAACGAGC
TCTCTACCGCCGTGGGCGTGCAGGGCCTGGTACTGGGGCAGTTTCGCGATCTTAACGATGCCGCCCTCGA
CCGTACCCCTGACGCTATCCTCAGCACCAACCACCTCAAGA
