>Addgene plasmid #53270 | pAC-LYC | addgene partial sequence | sequence record 92944 | crtI-R 5'-cgccaatcacaacggttt-3'
TTCAGCGCCGCCCGCCAGGCTTCGCCCAGCGGAACCGGTGGCTTGCCCGTCAAAATGCGGGCCTTATCAA
AGAGAGAGAGCCGACCGGCGTAAAAGCGCTCTACGGTGGGCTCCGGCAGCCCATAAAAGCGCTGCATCAC
CCGCCAGCGGTTCTCCTCGCGCCCGGCCAGGAAAAGCATCCGGTTCAGCAGGCGGAAGAATCCCTGCCTG
CGCCAGTGGCGTTCGGCAAACTGCCGGGTGAGCTGATAGAGCGGAACGCTGCCCAGCCGCGGGCTGTCGG
CAATCGCGTCGGCAAGGGCCACCGCCAGCGGCAGCGAATAGCCAGTGGTAGGGTGAAATAGCCCAGCCCG
CATTCCCGAGGCAATAAGGGGCATCTGCGGCCAGGCCTCGGCAATGTCAACCAGCGCCTCAGCGGTGGGG
ATCCCCCAGTCGGCAAAGACGTTGGCCACGCTGCGCTGCTGCTCGGTGGCCGCCCGCTCGCCTTCAACGG
CGGCCCAGCTGGTGCCGCCCGCGCCCGCGACGTCAATCACGGTAACGCCGGCATCGATCAGCTGCCCGGC
CACGGTTCGGGAGATACCGGCTCCCACCTCTTTCACCACCAGCGGAACGGGCAGCTCGCGGACCAGAGTT
TCAATAGCCGCCAGCCGTCCGCGCCAGTCGCGATCGCCGCCGGGCTGTAGCGCCTCCTGCAGCGGGTTTA
GGTGCACAATCAGCGCATCCGCCTCGATCATCTCCACGGCCCGTCGGGCGTAATCAATA
