>Addgene plasmid #53270 | pAC-LYC | addgene partial sequence | sequence record 93676 | crtI-F 5'-cgacattgccaacctctacc-3'
GCCGCTGCTTGACCACGCCACGCAGACCATGGCCAACGGCTCGAAAAGTTTTGCCACCGCTGCGAAGCTG
TTCGACCCGGCCACCCGCCGTAGCGTGCTGATGCTCTACACCTGGTGCCGCCACTGCGATGACGTCATTG
ACGACCAGACCCACGGCTTCGCCAGCGAGGCCGCGGCGGAGGAGGAGGCCACCCAGCGCCTGGCCCGGCT
GCGCACGCTGACCCTGGCGGCGTTTGAAGGGGCCGAGATGCAGGATCCGGCCTTCGCTGCCTTTCAGGAG
GTGGCGCTGACCCACGGTATTACGCCCCGCATGGCGCTCGATCACCTCGACGGCTTTGCGATGGACGTGG
CTCAGACCCGCTATGTCACCTTTGAGGATACGCTGCGCTACTGCTATCACGTGGCGGGCGTGGTGGGTCT
GATGATGGCCAGGGTGATGGGCGTGCGGGATGAGCGGGTGCTGGATCGCGCCTGCGATCTGGGGCTGGCC
TTCCAGCTGACGAATATCGCCCGGGATATTATTGACGATGCGGCTATTGACCGCTGCTATCTGCCCGCCG
AGTGGCTGCAGGATGCC
