>Addgene plasmid #53270 | pAC-LYC | addgene partial sequence | sequence record 93678 | crtE-F 5'-atctgtggtttggccatca-3'
ACCGCCCTTTTGGGTTCAAGCAGTACATAACGATGGAACCACATTACAGGAGTAGTGATGAATGAAGGAC
GAGCGCCTTGTTCAGCGTAAGAACGATCATCTGGATATCGTTCTCGACCCCCGTCGCGCCGTAACTCAGG
CTAGCGCAGGTTTTGAGCGCTGGCGCTTTACCCACTGCGCCCTGCCAGAGCTGAATTTTAGCGACATCAC
GCTGGAAACCACCTTCCTGAATCGGCAGCTACAGGCTCCGCTGCTGATCAGCTCCATGACCGGCGGCGTT
GAGCGCTCGCGCCATATCAACCGCCACCTCGCCGAGGCGGCGCAGGTGCTAAAAATTGCGATGGGGGTGG
GCTCCCAGCGCGTCGCCATTGAGAGCGACGCGGGCTTAGGGCTGGATAAAACCCTGCGGCAGCTGGCTCC
GGACGTGCCGCTGCTGGCGAACCTCGGCGCGGCGCAGCTGACCGGCAGAAAAGGTATTGATTACGCCCGA
CGGGCCGTGGAGATGATCGAGGCGGATGCGCTGATTGTGCACCTAAACCCGCTGCAGGAGGCGCTACAGC
CCGGCGGCGATCGCGACTGGCGCGGACGGCTGGCGGCTATTGAAACTCTGGTCCGCGAGCTGCCCGTTCC
GCTGGTGGTGAAAGAGGTGGGAGCCGGTATCTCCCGAACCGTGGCCGGGCAGCTGATCGATGCCGGCGTT
ACCGTGATTGACGTCGCGGGCGCGGGCGGCACC
